>Addgene plasmid #43755 | IV-CGA | depositor partial sequence | sequence record 59020 | IV-CGA sequence 279 bps
CGTCTCGACTCACCCCAGAGCAGGTCGTGGCGATCGCAAGCCACGACGGAGGAAAGCAAGCCTTGGAAAC
AGTACAGAGGCTGTTGCCTGTGCTGTGCCAAGCGCACGGCCTCACCCCAGAGCAGGTCGTGGCAATCGCG
AGCAATAACGGCGGAAAACAGGCTTTGGAAACGGTGCAGAGGCTCCTTCCAGTGCTGTGCCAAGCGCACG
GATTAACCCCAGAGCAGGTCGTGGCAATCGCCTCCAACATTGGCGGGAGACCCGCACTGGAGAGAGACG
