>Addgene plasmid #43755 | IV-CGA | addgene partial sequence | sequence record 62194 | M13-F20 5'-TGTAAAACGACGGCCAGT-3'
CTATAGGGCGAATTGGGCCCTCTAGATGCATGCTCGAGCGGCCGCCAGTGTGATGGATATCTGCAGAATT
CGCCCTTATATAGATGCCGTCCTAGCGCGTCTCGACTCACCCCAGAGCAGGTCGTGGCGATCGCAAGCCA
CGACGGAGGAAAGCAAGCCTTGGAAACAGTACAGAGGCTGTTGCCTGTGCTGTGCCAAGCGCACGGCCTC
ACCCCAGAGCAGGTCGTGGCAATCGCGAGCAATAACGGCGGAAAACAGGCTTTGGAAACGGTGCAGAGGC
TCCTTCCAGTGCTGTGCCAAGCGCACGGATTAACCCCAGAGCAGGTCGTGGCAATCGCCTCCAACATTGG
CGGGAGACCCGCACTGGAGAGAGACGTGGGCACAGGAAAGATACTTAAGGGCGAATTCCAGCACACTGGC
GGCCGTTACTAGTGGATCCGAGCTCGGTACCAAGCTTGATGCATAGCTTGAGTATTCTATAGTGTCACCT
AAATAGCTTGGCGTAATCATGGTCATAGCTGTTTCCTGTGTGAAATTGTTATCCGCTCACAATTCCACAC
AACATACGAGCCGGAAGCATAAAGTGTAAAGCCTGGGGTGCCTAATGAGTGAGCTAACTCACATTAATTG
CGTTGCGCTCACTGCCCGCTTTCCAGTCGGGAAACCTGTCGTGCCAGCTGCATTAATGAATCGGCCAACG
CGCGGGGAGAGGCGGTTTGCGTATTGGGCGCTCTTCCGCTTCCTCGCTCACTGACTCGCTGCGCTCGGTC
GTTCGGCTGCGGCGAGCGGTATCAGCTCACTCAAAGGCGGTAATACGGTTATCCACAGAATCAGGGGATA
ACGCAGGAAAGAACATGTGAGCAAAAGGCCAGCAAAAGGCCAGGAACCG
