[The description below was written by a language model from this plasmid's Addgene catalogue record.]
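Description:
IV-CGA is a small bacterial cloning plasmid built on the commercial pCRII-TOPO backbone (about 4 kb without insert), carrying a 279 bp synthetic insert introduced by TOPO cloning. It is a high-copy plasmid propagated in E. coli and can be selected with both ampicillin and kanamycin, consistent with the dual resistance markers of this backbone. The insert sits between the T7 and M13-reverse priming sites, which are listed for sequencing across it. The vector is classed purely as a cloning vehicle. The record describes no mammalian promoter, reporter, tag or expression cassette, so the plasmid appears to serve as a storage and source clone for the fragment rather than as an expression construct.

The record gives no functional annotation for the insert beyond its name, its synthetic origin and its size, and no feature table is available. The associated publication describes a TALEN genome-editing system for generating human stem cell-based disease models, so the plasmid most likely belongs to the library of pre-made modules used to assemble custom TALE DNA-binding repeat arrays. On that reading, the name plausibly indicates a position in the array (IV) and a three-nucleotide target (CGA) recognised by a short block of TALE repeats. This is an inference from the name, the insert length and the publication context, not something the catalogue fields state. Used this way, the fragment would be released or amplified and joined with other positional modules to build a full-length TALEN in a separate expression backbone.
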