Addgene plasmid #43755: IV-CGA
Depositing lab: Chad Cowan & Kiran Musunuru. Depositing organization: Harvard University. Publication: A TALEN Genome-Editing System for Generating Human Stem Cell-Based Disease Models. Ding Q, Lee YK, Schaefer EA, Peters DT, Veres A, Kim K, Kuperwasser N, Motola DL, Meissner TB, Hendriks WT, Trevisan M, Gupta RM, Moisan A, Banks E, Friesen M, Schinzel RT, Xia F, Tang A, Xia Y, Figueroa E, Wann A, Ahfeldt T, Daheron L, Zhang F, Rubin LL, Peng LF, Chung RT, Musunuru K, Cowan CA. Cell Stem Cell. 2012 Dec 12. pii: S1934-5909(12)00645-5. doi: 10.1016/j.stem.2012.11.011. PubMed 23246482.
Backbone
  Vector backbone: pCRII-TOPO
  Backbone manufacturer: Invitrogen
  Backbone size w/o insert (bp): 3973
  Vector type: Bacterial Cloning
Growth in bacteria
  Bacterial resistance: Ampicillin and Kanamycin, 100 & 50 μg/mL
  Growth temperature: 37°C
  Growth strain: Top10
  Copy number: High Copy
Gene/Insert
  Gene/Insert name: IV-CGA
  Species: Synthetic
  Insert size (bp): 279
  Cloning method: TOPO Cloning
  Sequencing primers: 5′ T7; 3′ M13-rev
Terms and licenses: Academic/Nonprofit Terms; Industry Terms: Not Available to Industry
How to cite: IV-CGA was a gift from Chad Cowan & Kiran Musunuru (Addgene plasmid # 43755 ; http://n2t.net/addgene:43755 ; RRID:Addgene_43755)
